Addgene plasmid #163190: A0A0H6BK84
Purpose: Inducible expression of UniProt identifier A0A0H6BK84
Depositing lab: Martin Engqvist. Depositing organization: Chalmers University of Technology. Publication: Experimental and computational investigation of enzyme functional annotations uncovers misannotation in the EC 1.1.3.15 enzyme class. Rembeza E, Engqvist MKM. PLoS Comput Biol. 2021 Sep 23;17(9):e1009446. doi: 10.1371/journal.pcbi.1009446. eCollection 2021 Sep. PubMed 34555022.
Backbone
  Vector backbone: pET21a(+)
  Vector type: Bacterial Expression
Growth in bacteria
  Bacterial resistance: Ampicillin, 100 μg/mL
  Growth temperature: 37°C
  Growth strain: DH5alpha
  Copy number: High Copy
Gene/Insert
  Gene/Insert name: A0A0H6BK84 (alt name: flavoprotein oxidoreductase)
  Species: Vibrio cholerae
  Promoter: T7
  Tag / fusion protein: T7 (N terminal on backbone); 10xHis (C terminal on backbone)
  Cloning method: Unknown
  Sequencing primers: 5′ T7; 3′ T7-term
Terms and licenses: Academic/Nonprofit Terms; Industry Terms: Not Available to Industry
Depositor comments: Insert name is a UniProt identifier
How to cite: A0A0H6BK84 was a gift from Martin Engqvist (Addgene plasmid # 163190 ; http://n2t.net/addgene:163190 ; RRID:Addgene_163190)
