[The description below was written by a language model from this plasmid's Addgene catalogue record and pLannotate feature annotations shown in this document.]
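Description:
A0A0H6BK84 is a bacterial expression plasmid built on the pET21a(+) backbone for inducible production of a Vibrio cholerae protein, named by its UniProt identifier and described in the record as a flavoprotein oxidoreductase. The plasmid is 6,135 nt and is propagated in E. coli under ampicillin selection via the β-lactamase gene and its own promoter. Replication relies on a ColE1/pMB1-type origin, accompanied by the pBR322-derived bom and rop elements. The catalogue lists it as high copy, although rop normally moderates copy number in this backbone family. An f1 origin is also present, and short tetracycline-resistance fragments and a predicted E. coli ORF appear to be non-functional pBR322 remnants.

The expression cassette follows the standard pET layout: a T7 promoter immediately followed by a lac operator, the efficient T7 gene 10 ribosome binding site, the coding sequence, and a T7 terminator. A plasmid-borne lacI gene with its own promoter supplies the repressor. Transcription therefore requires a host that provides T7 RNA polymerase and is induced with IPTG or lactose. The annotation software labels the insert as a fragment resembling E. coli lhgD (L-2-hydroxyglutarate dehydrogenase/oxidase), which reflects homology and fits the flavoprotein description. A C-terminal polyhistidine tag for affinity purification spans the sequence origin; it is annotated as 9xHis but catalogued as 10xHis. The record also lists an N-terminal T7 tag, which the feature table does not annotate separately. A short T7 gene 10-derived fragment annotated downstream of the His tag is probably backbone sequence.

According to the associated study, the plasmid belongs to a set used to express and test enzymes annotated in the EC 1.1.3.15 class, in order to assess the accuracy of their functional annotations.
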