Features (pLannotate 1.2.2; 19 found; start..end, strand, type, name):
     28..77      +  CDS            SET1 (fragment): solubility-enhancement tag derived from T7 phage gene 10B
     85..132     +  terminator     T7 terminator: transcription terminator for bacteriophage T7 RNA polymerase
    169..624     +  rep_origin     f1 ori (sequence partly withheld): f1 bacteriophage origin of replication; arrow indicates direction of (+) strand synthesis
    651..755     +  promoter       AmpR promoter: bla
    756..1616    +  CDS            AmpR: β-lactamase; bla; confers resistance to ampicillin, carbenicillin, and related antibiotics
   1787..2375    +  rep_origin     ori: high-copy-number ColE1/pMB1/pBR322/pUC origin of replication
   2561..2703    -  misc_feature   bom: basis of mobility region from pBR322
   2805..2996    -  CDS            rop: Rop protein, which maintains plasmids at low copy number; rop
   3013..3393    +  CDS            YPB1_ECOLX: Protein predicted: Swiss-Prot protein existence level 4. From Escherichia coli.
   3465..3756    -  CDS            TcR (fragment): tetracycline efflux protein; tet; confers resistance to tetracycline
   3771..3792    -  protein_bind   CAP binding site: CAP binding activates transcription in the presence of cAMP. E. coli catabolite activator protein
   3805..4887    -  CDS            lacI: lac repressor; lacI; The lac repressor binds to the lac operator to inhibit transcription in E. coli. This inhibition can be relieved by adding lactose or isopropyl-β-D-thiogalactopyranoside (IPTG).
   4888..4965    -  promoter       lacI promoter: lacI
   4973..5252    -  CDS            TcR (fragment): tetracycline efflux protein; tet; confers resistance to tetracycline
   5274..5292    +  promoter       T7 promoter: promoter for bacteriophage T7 RNA polymerase
   5293..5317    +  protein_bind   lac operator: The lac repressor binds to the lac operator to inhibit transcription in E. coli. This inhibition can be relieved by adding lactose or isopropyl-β-D-thiogalactopyranoside (IPTG). lac repressor encoded by lacI
   5332..5354    +  RBS            RBS: efficient ribosome binding site from bacteriophage T7 gene 10 (Olins and Rangwala, 1989)
   5362..6090    +  CDS            lhgD (fragment): LHGD_ECOLI - Also known as lhgO From Escherichia coli (strain K12).
   6124..15      +  CDS            9xHis (across the origin): 9xHis affinity tag
>Addgene plasmid #163190 | A0A0H6BK84 | depositor full sequence | sequence record 316253 | Full Sequence
CACCACCACCACCACCACTGAGATCCGGCTGCTAACAAAGCCCGAAAGGAAGCTGAGTTGGCTGCTGCCA
CCGCTGAGCAATAACTAGCATAACCCCTTGGGGCCTCTAAACGGGTCTTGAGGGGTTTTTTGCTGAAAGG
AGGAACTATATCCGGATTGGCGAATGGG
[124 nt withheld, positions 169-292]
C
[91 nt withheld, positions 294-384]
A
[49 nt withheld, positions 386-434]
CCTTTGACGTTGGAGTCCACGTTCTTT
[37 nt withheld, positions 462-498]
ACCCTATCTCGGTCTATTCTTTTGATTTATAAGGGATTTTGCCGATTTCGGCCTATTGGTTAAAAAATGA
GCTGATTTAACAAAAATTTAACGCGAATTTTAACAAAATATTAACGTTTACAATTTCAGGTGGCACTTTT
CGGGGAAATGTGCGCGGAACCCCTATTTGTTTATTTTTCTAAATACATTCAAATATGTATCCGCTCATGA
GACAATAACCCTGATAAATGCTTCAATAATATTGAAAAAGGAAGAGTATGAGTATTCAACATTTCCGTGT
CGCCCTTATTCCCTTTTTTGCGGCATTTTGCCTTCCTGTTTTTGCTCACCCAGAAACGCTGGTGAAAGTA
AAAGATGCTGAAGATCAGTTGGGTGCACGAGTGGGTTACATCGAACTGGATCTCAACAGCGGTAAGATCC
TTGAGAGTTTTCGCCCCGAAGAACGTTTTCCAATGATGAGCACTTTTAAAGTTCTGCTATGTGGCGCGGT
ATTATCCCGTATTGACGCCGGGCAAGAGCAACTCGGTCGCCGCATACACTATTCTCAGAATGACTTGGTT
GAGTACTCACCAGTCACAGAAAAGCATCTTACGGATGGCATGACAGTAAGAGAATTATGCAGTGCTGCCA
TAACCATGAGTGATAACACTGCGGCCAACTTACTTCTGACAACGATCGGAGGACCGAAGGAGCTAACCGC
TTTTTTGCACAACATGGGGGATCATGTAACTCGCCTTGATCGTTGGGAACCGGAGCTGAATGAAGCCATA
CCAAACGACGAGCGTGACACCACGATGCCTGCAGCAATGGCAACAACGTTGCGCAAACTATTAACTGGCG
AACTACTTACTCTAGCTTCCCGGCAACAATTAATAGACTGGATGGAGGCGGATAAAGTTGCAGGACCACT
TCTGCGCTCGGCCCTTCCGGCTGGCTGGTTTATTGCTGATAAATCTGGAGCCGGTGAGCGTGGGTCTCGC
GGTATCATTGCAGCACTGGGGCCAGATGGTAAGCCCTCCCGTATCGTAGTTATCTACACGACGGGGAGTC
AGGCAACTATGGATGAACGAAATAGACAGATCGCTGAGATAGGTGCCTCACTGATTAAGCATTGGTAACT
GTCAGACCAAGTTTACTCATATATACTTTAGATTGATTTAAAACTTCATTTTTAATTTAAAAGGATCTAG
GTGAAGATCCTTTTTGATAATCTCATGACCAAAATCCCTTAACGTGAGTTTTCGTTCCACTGAGCGTCAG
ACCCCGTAGAAAAGATCAAAGGATCTTCTTGAGATCCTTTTTTTCTGCGCGTAATCTGCTGCTTGCAAAC
AAAAAAACCACCGCTACCAGCGGTGGTTTGTTTGCCGGATCAAGAGCTACCAACTCTTTTTCCGAAGGTA
ACTGGCTTCAGCAGAGCGCAGATACCAAATACTGTCCTTCTAGTGTAGCCGTAGTTAGGCCACCACTTCA
AGAACTCTGTAGCACCGCCTACATACCTCGCTCTGCTAATCCTGTTACCAGTGGCTGCTGCCAGTGGCGA
TAAGTCGTGTCTTACCGGGTTGGACTCAAGACGATAGTTACCGGATAAGGCGCAGCGGTCGGGCTGAACG
GGGGGTTCGTGCACACAGCCCAGCTTGGAGCGAACGACCTACACCGAACTGAGATACCTACAGCGTGAGC
TATGAGAAAGCGCCACGCTTCCCGAAGGGAGAAAGGCGGACAGGTATCCGGTAAGCGGCAGGGTCGGAAC
AGGAGAGCGCACGAGGGAGCTTCCAGGGGGAAACGCCTGGTATCTTTATAGTCCTGTCGGGTTTCGCCAC
CTCTGACTTGAGCGTCGATTTTTGTGATGCTCGTCAGGGGGGCGGAGCCTATGGAAAAACGCCAGCAACG
CGGCCTTTTTACGGTTCCTGGCCTTTTGCTGGCCTTTTGCTCACATGTTCTTTCCTGCGTTATCCCCTGA
TTCTGTGGATAACCGTATTACCGCCTTTGAGTGAGCTGATACCGCTCGCCGCAGCCGAACGACCGAGCGC
AGCGAGTCAGTGAGCGAGGAAGCGGAAGAGCGCCTGATGCGGTATTTTCTCCTTACGCATCTGTGCGGTA
TTTCACACCGCATATATGGTGCACTCTCAGTACAATCTGCTCTGATGCCGCATAGTTAAGCCAGTATACA
CTCCGCTATCGCTACGTGACTGGGTCATGGCTGCGCCCCGACACCCGCCAACACCCGCTGACGCGCCCTG
ACGGGCTTGTCTGCTCCCGGCATCCGCTTACAGACAAGCTGTGACCGTCTCCGGGAGCTGCATGTGTCAG
AGGTTTTCACCGTCATCACCGAAACGCGCGAGGCAGCTGCGGTAAAGCTCATCAGCGTGGTCGTGAAGCG
ATTCACAGATGTCTGCCTGTTCATCCGCGTCCAGCTCGTTGAGTTTCTCCAGAAGCGTTAATGTCTGGCT
TCTGATAAAGCGGGCCATGTTAAGGGCGGTTTTTTCCTGTTTGGTCACTGATGCCTCCGTGTAAGGGGGA
TTTCTGTTCATGGGGGTAATGATACCGATGAAACGAGAGAGGATGCTCACGATACGGGTTACTGATGATG
AACATGCCCGGTTACTGGAACGTTGTGAGGGTAAACAACTGGCGGTATGGATGCGGCGGGACCAGAGAAA
AATCACTCAGGGTCAATGCCAGCGCTTCGTTAATACAGATGTAGGTGTTCCACAGGGTAGCCAGCAGCAT
CCTGCGATGCAGATCCGGAACATAATGGTGCAGGGCGCTGACTTCCGCGTTTCCAGACTTTACGAAACAC
GGAAACCGAAGACCATTCATGTTGTTGCTCAGGTCGCAGACGTTTTGCAGCAGCAGTCGCTTCACGTTCG
CTCGCGTATCGGTGATTCATTCTGCTAACCAGTAAGGCAACCCCGCCAGCCTAGCCGGGTCCTCAACGAC
AGGAGCACGATCATGCGCACCCGTGGGGCCGCCATGCCGGCGATAATGGCCTGCTTCTCGCCGAAACGTT
TGGTGGCGGGACCAGTGACGAAGGCTTGAGCGAGGGCGTGCAAGATTCCGAATACCGCAAGCGACAGGCC
GATCATCGTCGCGCTCCAGCGAAAGCGGTCCTCGCCGAAAATGACCCAGAGCGCTGCCGGCACCTGTCCT
ACGAGTTGCATGATAAAGAAGACAGTCATAAGTGCGGCGACGATAGTCATGCCCCGCGCCCACCGGAAGG
AGCTGACTGGGTTGAAGGCTCTCAAGGGCATCGGTCGAGATCCCGGTGCCTAATGAGTGAGCTAACTTAC
ATTAATTGCGTTGCGCTCACTGCCCGCTTTCCAGTCGGGAAACCTGTCGTGCCAGCTGCATTAATGAATC
GGCCAACGCGCGGGGAGAGGCGGTTTGCGTATTGGGCGCCAGGGTGGTTTTTCTTTTCACCAGTGAGACG
GGCAACAGCTGATTGCCCTTCACCGCCTGGCCCTGAGAGAGTTGCAGCAAGCGGTCCACGCTGGTTTGCC
CCAGCAGGCGAAAATCCTGTTTGATGGTGGTTAACGGCGGGATATAACATGAGCTGTCTTCGGTATCGTC
GTATCCCACTACCGAGATATCCGCACCAACGCGCAGCCCGGACTCGGTAATGGCGCGCATTGCGCCCAGC
GCCATCTGATCGTTGGCAACCAGCATCGCAGTGGGAACGATGCCCTCATTCAGCATTTGCATGGTTTGTT
GAAAACCGGACATGGCACTCCAGTCGCCTTCCCGTTCCGCTATCGGCTGAATTTGATTGCGAGTGAGATA
TTTATGCCAGCCAGCCAGACGCAGACGCGCCGAGACAGAACTTAATGGGCCCGCTAACAGCGCGATTTGC
TGGTGACCCAATGCGACCAGATGCTCCACGCCCAGTCGCGTACCGTCTTCATGGGAGAAAATAATACTGT
TGATGGGTGTCTGGTCAGAGACATCAAGAAATAACGCCGGAACATTAGTGCAGGCAGCTTCCACAGCAAT
GGCATCCTGGTCATCCAGCGGATAGTTAATGATCAGCCCACTGACGCGTTGCGCGAGAAGATTGTGCACC
GCCGCTTTACAGGCTTCGACGCCGCTTCGTTCTACCATCGACACCACCACGCTGGCACCCAGTTGATCGG
CGCGAGATTTAATCGCCGCGACAATTTGCGACGGCGCGTGCAGGGCCAGACTGGAGGTGGCAACGCCAAT
CAGCAACGACTGTTTGCCCGCCAGTTGTTGTGCCACGCGGTTGGGAATGTAATTCAGCTCCGCCATCGCC
GCTTCCACTTTTTCCCGCGTTTTCGCAGAAACGTGGCTGGCCTGGTTCACCACGCGGGAAACGGTCTGAT
AAGAGACACCGGCATACTCTGCGACATCGTATAACGTTACTGGTTTCACATTCACCACCCTGAATTGACT
CTCTTCCGGGCGCTATCATGCCATACCGCGAAAGGTTTTGCGCCATTCGATGGTGTCCGGGATCTCGACG
CTCTCCCTTATGCGACTCCTGCATTAGGAAGCAGCCCAGTAGTAGGTTGAGGCCGTTGAGCACCGCCGCC
GCAAGGAATGGTGCATGCAAGGAGATGGCGCCCAACAGTCCCCCGGCCACGGGGCCTGCCACCATACCCA
CGCCGAAACAAGCGCTCATGAGCCCGAAGTGGCGAGCCCGATCTTCCCCATCGGTGATGTCGGCGATATA
GGCGCCAGCAACCGCACCTGTGGCGCCGGTGATGCCGGCCACGATGCGTCCGGCGTAGAGGATCGAGATC
TCGATCCCGCGAAATTAATACGACTCACTATAGGGGAATTGTGAGCGGATAACAATTCCCCTCTAGAAAT
AATTTTGTTTAACTTTAAGAAGGAGATATACATATGGCAGAGGCATTTATGCAGCTTGGTGGTGATGTGA
AAATAGGTACAGAGGTGGTAGGTCTTGAGGAGACACCTAGCAGCATCACTCTAACGTGTCAGCAGAAGAA
CCAAAGGGTGAGCTACCAAGCCAAATTCTTGGTTACCTGTTCTGGCCTGATGGCCGATCGACTTACAAAG
ATGCTGGGCCTTCCAACAGACTTCCAGATCATTCCATACAGGGGTGAGTACTACCGACTTGCTCCAAAAC
ACAATCAGGTTGTCAGGCACCTGATTTATCCTATTCCAGACCCCGAACTTCCATTTCTGGGTGTGCACCT
AACAAGAATGATCGACGGGTGCGTCACCGTTGGACCGAACGCCGTTCAGGGTTTTAAAAGGGAAGGATAC
GGCAAGTGGAACGTCTCTCTGCGAGATGTCTGGGAAATGGTGTGTTTTCCTGGATTTTGGAAAGTTAGCG
CAAAACACTTTAAAACTGGAATGGTCGAAATGAAGAACAGTTGGTGGAAAGCAGGCTATCTTCAGTTAGT
CAGAAAATACTGCCCATCAATCGAACTGACAGACCTTGAGCCATACCCTGCCGGTATACGTGCTCAGGCT
GTCTTGTCCGATGGAACACTAGTCCACGACTTCTTGTTCGCAGAGTCACCCAGATCTCTGCACGTGTGTA
ACGCTCCTAGTCCGGCTGCTACATCGGCTATGCCAATCGGCGAATACCTGTGTGACAAGATTGCCGAGAA
ATCTCTTGCCGCCGCTGCCCTGGAACACCACCATCAC
