>Addgene plasmid #163190 | A0A0H6BK84 | depositor partial sequence | sequence record 316254 | insert gene sequence
ATGGCAGAGGCATTTATGCAGCTTGGTGGTGATGTGAAAATAGGTACAGAGGTGGTAGGTCTTGAGGAGA
CACCTAGCAGCATCACTCTAACGTGTCAGCAGAAGAACCAAAGGGTGAGCTACCAAGCCAAATTCTTGGT
TACCTGTTCTGGCCTGATGGCCGATCGACTTACAAAGATGCTGGGCCTTCCAACAGACTTCCAGATCATT
CCATACAGGGGTGAGTACTACCGACTTGCTCCAAAACACAATCAGGTTGTCAGGCACCTGATTTATCCTA
TTCCAGACCCCGAACTTCCATTTCTGGGTGTGCACCTAACAAGAATGATCGACGGGTGCGTCACCGTTGG
ACCGAACGCCGTTCAGGGTTTTAAAAGGGAAGGATACGGCAAGTGGAACGTCTCTCTGCGAGATGTCTGG
GAAATGGTGTGTTTTCCTGGATTTTGGAAAGTTAGCGCAAAACACTTTAAAACTGGAATGGTCGAAATGA
AGAACAGTTGGTGGAAAGCAGGCTATCTTCAGTTAGTCAGAAAATACTGCCCATCAATCGAACTGACAGA
CCTTGAGCCATACCCTGCCGGTATACGTGCTCAGGCTGTCTTGTCCGATGGAACACTAGTCCACGACTTC
TTGTTCGCAGAGTCACCCAGATCTCTGCACGTGTGTAACGCTCCTAGTCCGGCTGCTACATCGGCTATGC
CAATCGGCGAATACCTGTGTGACAAGATTGCCGAGAAATCTCTTGCCGCCGCTGCCCTGGAACACCACCA
TCAC
